>Addgene plasmid #190714 | G12-CASE | addgene full sequence | sequence record 379753 | Addgene NGS Result
TAGTTATTAATAGTAATCAATTACGGGGTCATTAGTTCATAGCCCATATATGGAGTTCCGCGTTACATAA
CTTACGGTAAATGGCCCGCCTGGCTGACCGCCCAACGACCCCCGCCCATTGACGTCAATAATGACGTATG
TTCCCATAGTAACGCCAATAGGGACTTTCCATTGACGTCAATGGGTGGAGTATTTACGGTAAACTGCCCA
CTTGGCAGTACATCAAGTGTATCATATGCCAAGTACGCCCCCTATTGACGTCAATGACGGTAAATGGCCC
GCCTGGCATTATGCCCAGTACATGACCTTATGGGACTTTCCTACTTGGCAGTACATCTACGTATTAGTCA
TCGCTATTACCATGGTGATGCGGTTTTGGCAGTACATCAATGGGCGTGGATAGCGGTTTGACTCACGGGG
ATTTCCAAGTCTCCACCCCATTGACGTCAATGGGAGTTTGTTTTGGCACCAAAATCAACGGGACTTTCCA
AAATGTCGTAACAACTCCGCCCCATTGACGCAAATGGGCGGTAGGCGTGTACGGTGGGAGGTCTATATAA
GCAGAGCTGGTTTAGTGAACCGTCAGATCCGCTAGCATG
[1017 nt withheld, positions 600-1616]
GAGGGCAGAGGAAGTCTTCTAACATGCGGTGACGTGGAGGAGAATCCCGGCCCTACCGGTATGGACGGCG
GCGTGCAGCTCGCCGACCACTACCAGCAGAACACCCCCATCGGCGACGGCCCCGTGCTGCTGCCCGACAA
CCACTACCTGAGCTACCAGTCCGCCCTGAGCAAAGACCCCAACGAGAAGCGCGATCACATGGTCCTGCTG
GAGTTCGTGACCGCCGCCGGGATCACTCTCGGCATGGACGAGCTGTACAAGGGTGGCAGCGGTGGCATGG
TGAGCAAGGGCGAGGAGCTGTTCACCGGGGTGGTGCCCATCCTGGTCGAGCTGGACGGCGACGTAAACGG
CCACAAGTTCAGCGTGTCCGGCGAGGGCGAGGGCGATGCCACCTACGGCAAGCTGACCCTGAAGCTGATC
TGCACCACCGGCAAGCTGCCCGTGCCCTGGCCCACCCTCGTGACCACCCTGGGCTACGGCCTGCAGTGCT
TCGCCCGCTACCCCGACCACATGAAGCAGCACGACTTCTTCAAGTCCGCCATGCCCGAAGGCTACGTCCA
GGAGCGCACCATCTTCTTCAAGGACGACGGCAACTACAAGACCCGCGCCGAGGTGAAGTTCGAGGGCGAC
ACCCTGGTGAACCGCATCGAGCTGAAGGGCATCGACTTCAAGGAGGACGGCAACATCCTGGGGCACAAGC
TGGAGTACAACTACAACAGCCACAACGTCTATATCACCGCCGACAAACAGAAGAACGGCATCAAGGCCAA
CTTCAAGATCCGCCACAACATCGAGTCCGGACTCAGATCTGCCCAGGATCTCAGCGAGAAGGACCTGTTG
AAGATGGAGGTGGAGCAGCTGAAGAAAGAAGTGAAAAACACAAGAATTCCGATTTCCAAAGCGGGAAAGG
AAATCAAGGAGTACGTGGAGGCCCAAGCAGGAAACGATCCTTTTCTCAAAGGCATCCCTGAGGACAAGAA
TCCCTTCAAGGAGAAAGGTGGCTGTCTGATAAGCTAAGTCGACAGATCTCAATTGGGGCCCCTATAGTGT
CACCTAAATAATTCCGCCCCCCCCTCTCCCTCCCCCCCCCCTAACGTTACTGGCCGAAGCCGCTTGGAAT
AAGGCCGGTGTGCGTTTGTCTATATGTTATTTTCCACCATATTGCCGTCTTTTGGCAATGTGAGGGCCCG
GAAACCTGGCCCTGTCTTCTTGACGAGCATTCCTAGGGGTCTTTCCCCTCTCGCCAAAGGAATGCAAGGT
CTGTTGAATGTCGTGAAGGAAGCAGTTCCTCTGGAAGCTTCTTGAAGACAAACAACGTCTGTAGCGACCC
TTTGCAGGCAGCGGAACCCCCCACCTGGCGACAGGTGCCTCTGCGGCCAAAAGCCACGTGTATAAGATAC
ACCTGCAAAGGCGGCACAACCCCAGTGCCACGTTGTGAGTTGGATAGTTGTGGAAAGAGTCAAATGGCTC
TCCTCAAGCGTATTCAACAAGGGGCTGAAGGATGCCCAGAAGGTACCCCATTGTATGGGATCTGATCTGG
GGCCTCGGTGCACATGCTTTACATGTGTTTAGTCGAGGTTAAAAAAACGTCTAGGCCCCCCGAACCACGG
GGACGTGGTTTTCCTTTGAAAAACACGATGATAATGGATCCATGTCCGGGGTGGTGCGGACCCTCAGCCG
CTGCCTGCTGCCGGCCGAGGCCGGCGGGGCCCGCGAGCGCAGGGCGGGCAGCGGCGCGCGCGACGCGGAG
CGCGAGGCCCGGAGGCGTAGCCGCGACATCGACGCGCTGCTGGCCCGCGAGCGGCGCGCGGTCCGGCGCC
TGGTGAAGATCCTGCTGCTGGGCGCGGGCGAGAGCGGCAAGTCCACGTTCCTCAAGCAGATGCGCATCAT
CCACGGCCGCGAGTTCGACCAGAAGGCGCTGCTGGAGTTCCGCGACACCATCTTCGACAACATCCTCAAG
GGCTCAAGGGTTCTTGTTGATGCACGAGATAAGCTTGGCATTCCTTGGCAGTATTCTGAAAATGAGAAGC
ATGGGATGTTCCTGATGGCCAGCGGTGGAGGCGGGACGCGTTCTGTCTTCACACTCGAAGATTTCGTTGG
GGACTGGCGACAGACAGCCGGCTACAACCTGGACCAAGTCCTTGAACAGGGAGGTGTGTCCAGTTTGTTT
CAGAATCTCGGGGTGTCCGTAACTCCGATCCAAAGGATTGTCCTGAGCGGTGAAAATGGGCTGAAGATCG
ACATCCATGTCATCATCCCGTATGAAGGTCTGAGCGGCGACCAAATGGGCCAGATCGAAAAAATTTTTAA
GGTGGTGTACCCTGTGGATGATCATCACTTTAAGGTGATCCTGCACTATGGCACACTGGTAATCGACGGG
GTTACGCCGAACATGATCGACTATTTCGGACGGCCGTATGAAGGCATCGCCGTGTTCGACGGCAAAAAGA
TCACTGTAACAGGGACCCTGTGGAACGGCAACAAAATTATCGACGAGCGCCTGATCAACCCCGACGGCTC
CCTGCTGTTCCGAGTAACCATCAACGGAGTGACCGGCTGGCGGCTGTGCGAACGCATTCTGGCCACCGGT
GGTGGCGGATCCTTCGAGAACAAGGCGGGGCTGCCTGTGGAGCCGGCCACCTTCCAGCTGTACGTCCCGG
CCCTGAGCGCACTCTGGAGGGATTCTGGCATCAGGGAGGCTTTCAGCCGGAGAAGCGAGTTTCAGCTGGG
GGAGTCGGTGAAGTACTTCCTGGACAACTTGGACCGGATCGGCCAGCTGAATTACTTTCCTAGTAAGCAA
GATATCCTGCTGGCTAGGAAAGCCACCAAGGGAATTGTGGAGCATGACTTCGTTATTAAGAAGATCCCCT
TTAAGATGGTGGATGTGGGCGGCCAGCGGTCCCAGCGCCAGAAGTGGTTCCAGTGCTTCGACGGGATCAC
GTCCATCCTGTTCATGGTCTCCTCCAGCGAGTACGACCAGGTCCTCATGGAGGACAGGCGCACCAACCGG
CTGGTGGAGTCCATGAACATCTTCGAGACCATCGTCAACAACAAGCTCTTCTTCAACGTCTCCATCATTC
TCTTCCTCAACAAGATGGACCTCCTGGTGGAGAAGGTGAAGACCGTGAGCATCAAGAAGCACTTCCCGGA
CTTCAGGGGCGACCCGCACAGGCTGGAGGACGTCCAGCGCTACCTGGTCCAGTGCTTCGACAGGAAGAGA
CGGAACCGCAGCAAGCCACTCTTCCACCACTTCACCACCGCCATCGACACCGAGAACGTCCGCTTCGTGT
TCCATGCTGTGAAAGACACCATCCTGCAGGAGAACCTGAAGGACATCATGCTGCAGTAATCTAGAGGGCC
GCGACTCTAGATCATAATCAGCCATACCACATTTGTAGAGGTTTTACTTGCTTTAAAAAACCTCCCACAC
CTCCCCCTGAACCTGAAACATAAAATGAATGCAATTGTTGTTGTTAACTTGTTTATTGCAGCTTATAATG
GTTACAAATAAAGCAATAGCATCACAAATTTCACAAATAAAGCATTTTTTTCACTGCATTCTAGTTGTGG
TTTGTCCAAACTCATCAATGTATCTTAAGGCGTAAATTGTAAGCGTTAATATTTTGTTAAAATTCGCGTT
AAATTTTTGTTAAATCAGCTCATTTTTTAACCAATAGGCCGAAATCGGCAAAATCCCTTATAAATCAAAA
GAATAGACCGAGATAGGGT
[37 nt withheld, positions 5346-5382]
AAAGAACGTGGACTCCAACGTCAAAGG
[49 nt withheld, positions 5410-5458]
T
[91 nt withheld, positions 5460-5550]
G
[124 nt withheld, positions 5552-5675]
CAGGTGGCACTTTTCGGGGAAATGTGCGCGGAACCCCTATTTGTTTATTTTTCTAAATACATTCAAATAT
GTATCCGCTCATGAGACAATAACCCTGATAAATGCTTCAATAATATTGAAAAAGGAAGAGTCCTGAGGCG
GAAAGAACCAGCTGTGGAATGTGTGTCAGTTAGGGTGTGGAAAGTCCCCAGGCTCCCCAGCAGGCAGAAG
TATGCAAAGCATGCATCTCAATTAGTCAGCAACCAGGTGTGGAAAGTCCCCAGGCTCCCCAGCAGGCAGA
AGTATGCAAAGCATGCATCTCAATTAGTCAGCAACCATAGTCCCGCCCCTAACTCCGCCCATCCCGCCCC
TAACTCCGCCCAGTTCCGCCCATTCTCCGCCCCATGGCTGACTAATTTTTTTTATTTATGCAGAGGCCGA
GGCCGCCTCGGCCTCTGAGCTATTCCAGAAGTAGTGAGGAGGCTTTTTTGGAGGCCTAGGCTTTTGCAAA
GATCGATCAAGAGACAGGATGAGGATCGTTTCGCATGATTGAACAAGATGGATTGCACGCAGGTTCTCCG
GCCGCTTGGGTGGAGAGGCTATTCGGCTATGACTGGGCACAACAGACAATCGGCTGCTCTGATGCCGCCG
TGTTCCGGCTGTCAGCGCAGGGGCGCCCGGTTCTTTTTGTCAAGACCGACCTGTCCGGTGCCCTGAATGA
ACTGCAAGACGAGGCAGCGCGGCTATCGTGGCTGGCCACGACGGGCGTTCCTTGCGCAGCTGTGCTCGAC
GTTGTCACTGAAGCGGGAAGGGACTGGCTGCTATTGGGCGAAGTGCCGGGGCAGGATCTCCTGTCATCTC
ACCTTGCTCCTGCCGAGAAAGTATCCATCATGGCTGATGCAATGCGGCGGCTGCATACGCTTGATCCGGC
TACCTGCCCATTCGACCACCAAGCGAAACATCGCATCGAGCGAGCACGTACTCGGATGGAAGCCGGTCTT
GTCGATCAGGATGATCTGGACGAAGAGCATCAGGGGCTCGCGCCAGCCGAACTGTTCGCCAGGCTCAAGG
CGAGCATGCCCGACGGCGAGGATCTCGTCGTGACCCATGGCGATGCCTGCTTGCCGAATATCATGGTGGA
AAATGGCCGCTTTTCTGGATTCATCGACTGTGGCCGGCTGGGTGTGGCGGACCGCTATCAGGACATAGCG
TTGGCTACCCGTGATATTGCTGAAGAGCTTGGCGGCGAATGGGCTGACCGCTTCCTCGTGCTTTACGGTA
TCGCCGCTCCCGATTCGCAGCGCATCGCCTTCTATCGCCTTCTTGACGAGTTCTTCTGAGCGGGACTCTG
GGGTTCGAAATGACCGACCAAGCGACGCCCAACCTGCCATCACGAGATTTCGATTCCACCGCCGCCTTCT
ATGAAAGGTTGGGCTTCGGAATCGTTTTCCGGGACGCCGGCTGGATGATCCTCCAGCGCGGGGATCTCAT
GCTGGAGTTCTTCGCCCACCCTAGGGGGAGGCTAACTGAAACACGGAAGGAGACAATACCGGAAGGAACC
CGCGCTATGACGGCAATAAAAAGACAGAATAAAACGCACGGTGTTGGGTCGTTTGTTCATAAACGCGGGG
TTCGGTCCCAGGGCTGGCACTCTGTCGATACCCCACCGAGACCCCATTGGGGCCAATACGCCCGCGTTTC
TTCCTTTTCCCCACCCCACCCCCCAAGTTCGGGTGAAGGCCCAGGGCTCGCAGCCAACGTCGGGGCGGCA
GGCCCTGCCATAGCCTCAGGTTACTCATATATACTTTAGATTGATTTAAAACTTCATTTTTAATTTAAAA
GGATCTAGGTGAAGATCCTTTTTGATAATCTCATGACCAAAATCCCTTAACGTGAGTTTTCGTTCCACTG
AGCGTCAGACCCCGTAGAAAAGATCAAAGGATCTTCTTGAGATCCTTTTTTTCTGCGCGTAATCTGCTGC
TTGCAAACAAAAAAACCACCGCTACCAGCGGTGGTTTGTTTGCCGGATCAAGAGCTACCAACTCTTTTTC
CGAAGGTAACTGGCTTCAGCAGAGCGCAGATACCAAATACTGTTCTTCTAGTGTAGCCGTAGTTAGGCCA
CCACTTCAAGAACTCTGTAGCACCGCCTACATACCTCGCTCTGCTAATCCTGTTACCAGTGGCTGCTGCC
AGTGGCGATAAGTCGTGTCTTACCGGGTTGGACTCAAGACGATAGTTACCGGATAAGGCGCAGCGGTCGG
GCTGAACGGGGGGTTCGTGCACACAGCCCAGCTTGGAGCGAACGACCTACACCGAACTGAGATACCTACA
GCGTGAGCTATGAGAAAGCGCCACGCTTCCCGAAGGGAGAAAGGCGGACAGGTATCCGGTAAGCGGCAGG
GTCGGAACAGGAGAGCGCACGAGGGAGCTTCCAGGGGGAAACGCCTGGTATCTTTATAGTCCTGTCGGGT
TTCGCCACCTCTGACTTGAGCGTCGATTTTTGTGATGCTCGTCAGGGGGGCGGAGCCTATGGAAAAACGC
CAGCAACGCGGCCTTTTTACGGTTCCTGGCCTTTTGCTGGCCTTTTGCTCACATGTTCTTTCCTGCGTTA
TCCCCTGATTCTGTGGATAACCGTATTACCGCCATGCAT
Features (pLannotate 1.2.2; 20 found; start..end, strand, type, name):
     61..364     +  enhancer       CMV enhancer: human cytomegalovirus immediate early enhancer
    365..568     +  promoter       CMV promoter: human cytomegalovirus (CMV) immediate early promoter
    597..1616    +  CDS            GNB3 (sequence partly withheld): GBB3_HUMAN - Experimental evidence at protein level: Swiss-Prot protein existence level 1. Guanine nucleotide-binding proteins (G proteins) are involved as a modulator or transducer in various transmembrane signaling systems. The beta and gamma chains are required for the GTPase activity, for replacement of GDP by GTP, and for G protein-effector interaction. From Homo sapiens (Human).
   1677..2411    +  CDS            cp173Venus: circularly permuted form of the Venus yellow fluorescent protein (Nagai et al., 2004) efficient FRET acceptor for CFP
   2430..2630    +  CDS            GNG11 (fragment): GBG11_HUMAN - Also known as GNGT11. Experimental evidence at protein level: Swiss-Prot protein existence level 1. Guanine nucleotide-binding proteins (G proteins) are involved as a modulator or transducer in various transmembrane signaling systems. The beta and gamma chains are required for the GTPase activity, for replacement of GDP by GTP, and for G protein-effector interaction. From Homo sapiens (Human).
   2658..2675    -  promoter       SP6 promoter (fragment): promoter for bacteriophage SP6 RNA polymerase
   2798..3260    +  misc_feature   IRES: internal ribosome entry site (IRES) of the encephalomyocarditis virus (EMCV)
   3376..3510    +  CDS            Galphas (fragment): GNAS_DROME - Also known as G-sa60A, G-salpha60A. Experimental evidence at transcript level: Swiss-Prot protein existence level 2. Guanine nucleotide-binding proteins (G proteins) are involved as modulators or transducers in various transmembrane signaling systems. The G(s) protein is involved in hormonal regulation of adenylate cyclase: it activates the cyclase (By similarity). From Drosophila melanogaster (Fruit fly).
   3691..4199    +  CDS            Nluc (fragment): NanoLuc® luciferase human codon-optimized
   4288..4950    +  CDS            GNAI1 (fragment): GNAI1_BOVIN - Experimental evidence at protein level: Swiss-Prot protein existence level 1. Guanine nucleotide-binding proteins (G proteins) function as transducers downstream of G protein-coupled receptors (GPCRs) in numerous signaling cascades. The alpha chain contains the guanine nucleotide binding site and alternates between an active, GTP-bound state and an inactive, GDP-bound state. Signaling by an activated GPCR promotes GDP release and GTP binding. The alpha subunit has a low GTPase activity that converts bound GTP to GDP, thereby terminating the signal. Both GDP release and GTP hydrol
   4986..5069    +  CDS            large T antigen (fragment): large T antigen from SV40 (simian virus 40)
   5092..5213    +  polyA_signal   SV40 poly(A) signal: SV40 polyadenylation signal
   5247..5675    -  rep_origin     f1 ori (sequence partly withheld): f1 bacteriophage origin of replication; arrow indicates direction of (+) strand synthesis
   5702..5806    +  promoter       AmpR promoter: bla
   5808..6165    +  promoter       SV40 promoter: SV40 enhancer and early promoter
   6200..6994    +  CDS            NeoR/KanR: aminoglycoside phosphotransferase from Tn5; aph(3')-II (or nptII); confers resistance to neomycin, kanamycin, and G418 (Geneticin®)
   7015..7167    +  CDS            ble (fragment): BLE_KLEPN - Experimental evidence at protein level: Swiss-Prot protein existence level 1. Binding protein with a strong affinity to the bleomycin family of antibiotics. Binds to CL990; an antimitotic-antibiotic compound. From Klebsiella pneumoniae.
   7226..7273    +  polyA_signal   HSV TK poly(A) signal: herpes simplex virus thymidine kinase polyadenylation signal (Cole and Stacy, 1985)
   7364..7380    -  polyA_signal   bGH poly(A) signal (fragment): bovine growth hormone polyadenylation signal
   7602..8190    +  rep_origin     ori: high-copy-number ColE1/pMB1/pBR322/pUC origin of replication
