[The description below was written by a language model from this plasmid's Addgene catalogue record and pLannotate feature annotations shown in this document.]
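Description:
G12-CASE is a mammalian expression plasmid built on a Clontech-style N1 backbone that encodes all three subunits of a BRET-based activity sensor for the heterotrimeric G protein G12. It replicates in E. coli from a high-copy ColE1/pUC-type origin and also carries an f1 origin. Selection relies on a single NeoR/KanR (aminoglycoside phosphotransferase) gene placed behind tandem bacterial (AmpR/bla) and SV40 early promoters and followed by an HSV TK polyadenylation signal. This arrangement gives kanamycin resistance in bacteria and could support G418 selection in mammalian cells.

The payload is arranged as one transcription unit driven by the CMV immediate-early enhancer and promoter and terminated by an SV40 poly(A) signal. Human G beta 3 (GNB3) comes first, followed by a circularly permuted Venus (annotated as cp173Venus) fused to the N terminus of the G gamma subunit. The short gap between the GNB3 and Venus coding regions is unannotated, so the record does not state how these two proteins are separated. An EMCV IRES then drives translation of human G alpha 12 (GNA12), which carries NanoLuc luciferase inserted internally between A133 and F134. The automated annotation labels the gamma subunit as a GNG11 fragment and the regions flanking NanoLuc as fragments of other G alpha proteins. These are most likely homology-based matches to related family members, since the catalogue entry names GNG9 (also written GNGT9) and GNA12.

In the assembled heterotrimer, NanoLuc on the alpha subunit acts as the energy donor and Venus on the gamma subunit as the acceptor. Changes in BRET therefore report G12 activation, with the single plasmid delivering all three subunits together. The associated publication applied it to receptor–transducer coupling of GPR35 isoforms.
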