Addgene plasmid #190714: G12-CASE
Purpose: Encodes a BRET-based activity sensor for the heterotrimeric G protein G12. Composed of the subunits G alpha 12 (GNA12) tagged with NanoLuciferase, G beta 3 (GNB3) and Venus-tagged G gamma 9 (GNG9).
Depositing lab: Gunnar Schulte. Depositing organization: Karolinska Institutet. Publication: Isoforms of GPR35 have distinct extracellular N-termini that allosterically modify receptor-transducer coupling and mediate intracellular pathway bias. Schihada H, Klompstra TM, Humphrys LJ, Cervenka I, Dadvar S, Kolb P, Ruas JL, Schulte G. J Biol Chem. 2022 Aug 3:102328. doi: 10.1016/j.jbc.2022.102328. PubMed 35933013.
Backbone
  Vector backbone: Clontech-style N1
  Backbone manufacturer: Clontech
  Vector type: Mammalian Expression, Luciferase
Growth in bacteria
  Bacterial resistance: Kanamycin, 50 μg/mL
  Growth temperature: 37°C
  Growth strain: DH5alpha
  Copy number: High Copy
Gene/Insert 1
  Gene/Insert name: GNB3
  Species: H. sapiens (human)
  Entrez Gene: GNB3 (a.k.a. CSNB1H, HG2D)
Gene/Insert 2
  Gene/Insert name: GNGT9
  Species: H. sapiens (human)
  Tag / fusion protein: cpVenus (N terminal on insert)
Gene/Insert 3
  Gene/Insert name: GNA12
  Species: H. sapiens (human)
  Entrez Gene: GNA12 (a.k.a. HG1M1, NNX3, RMP, gep)
  Tag / fusion protein: Nluc is inserted at A133/F134 within GNA12
Terms and licenses: Academic/Nonprofit Terms; Industry Terms: Not Available to Industry
How to cite: G12-CASE was a gift from Gunnar Schulte (Addgene plasmid # 190714 ; http://n2t.net/addgene:190714 ; RRID:Addgene_190714)
